>Addgene plasmid #112391 | pNR4A1.1.0-gDNA | depositor full sequence | sequence record 211782 | Full Sequence
TAGAGCTAGAAATAGCAAGTTAAAATAAGGCTAGTCCGTTATCAACTTGAAAAAGTGGCACCGAGTCGGT
GCTTTTTTGTTTTAGAGCTAGAAATAGCAAGTTAAAATAAGGCTAGTCCGTTTTTAGCGCGTGCGCCAAT
TCTGCAGACAAATGGCTCTAGAGGTACCCGTTACATAACTTACGGTAAATGGCCCGCCTGGCTGACCGCC
CAACGACCCCCGCCCATTGACGTCAATAGTAACGCCAATAGGGACTTTCCATTGACGTCAATGGGTGGAG
TATTTACGGTAAACTGCCCACTTGGCAGTACATCAAGTGTATCATATGCCAAGTACGCCCCCTATTGACG
TCAATGACGGTAAATGGCCCGCCTGGCATTGTGCCCAGTACATGACCTTATGGGACTTTCCTACTTGGCA
GTACATCTACGTATTAGTCATCGCTATTACCATGGTCGAGGTGAGCCCCACGTTCTGCTTCACTCTCCCC
ATCTCCCCCCCCTCCCCACCCCCAATTTTGTATTTATTTATTTTTTAATTATTTTGTGCAGCGATGGGGG
CGGGGGGGGGGGGGGGGCGCGCGCCAGGCGGGGCGGGGCGGGGCGAGGGGCGGGGCGGGGCGAGGCGGAG
AGGTGCGGCGGCAGCCAATCAGAGCGGCGCGCTCCGAAAGTTTCCTTTTATGGCGAGGCGGCGGCGGCGG
CGGCCCTATAAAAAGCGAAGCGCGCGGCGGGCGGGAGTCGCTGCGACGCTGCCTTCGCCCCGTGCCCCGC
TCCGCCGCCGCCTCGCGCCGCCCGCCCCGGCTCTGACTGACCGCGTTACTCCCACAGGTGAGCGGGCGGG
ACGGCCCTTCTCCTCCGGGCTGTAATTAGCTGAGCAAGAGGTAAGGGTTTAAGGGATGGTTGGTTGGTGG
GGTATTAATGTTTAATTACCTGGAGCACCTGCCTGAAATCACTTTTTTTCAGGTTGGACCGGTGCCACCA
TGGACTATAAGGACCACGACGGAGACTACAAGGATCATGATATTGATTACAAAGACGATGACGATAAGAT
GGCCCCAAAGAAGAAGCGGAAGGTCGGTATCCACGGAGTCCCAGCAGCCGACAAGAAGTACAGCATCGGC
CTGGACATCGGCACCAACTCTGTGGGCTGGGCCGTGATCACCGACGAGTACAAGGTGCCCAGCAAGAAAT
TCAAGGTGCTGGGCAACACCGACCGGCACAGCATCAAGAAGAACCTGATCGGAGCCCTGCTGTTCGACAG
CGGCGAAACAGCCGAGGCCACCCGGCTGAAGAGAACCGCCAGAAGAAGATACACCAGACGGAAGAACCGG
ATCTGCTATCTGCAAGAGATCTTCAGCAACGAGATGGCCAAGGTGGACGACAGCTTCTTCCACAGACTGG
AAGAGTCCTTCCTGGTGGAAGAGGATAAGAAGCACGAGCGGCACCCCATCTTCGGCAACATCGTGGACGA
GGTGGCCTACCACGAGAAGTACCCCACCATCTACCACCTGAGAAAGAAACTGGTGGACAGCACCGACAAG
GCCGACCTGCGGCTGATCTATCTGGCCCTGGCCCACATGATCAAGTTCCGGGGCCACTTCCTGATCGAGG
GCGACCTGAACCCCGACAACAGCGACGTGGACAAGCTGTTCATCCAGCTGGTGCAGACCTACAACCAGCT
GTTCGAGGAAAACCCCATCAACGCCAGCGGCGTGGACGCCAAGGCCATCCTGTCTGCCAGACTGAGCAAG
AGCAGACGGCTGGAAAATCTGATCGCCCAGCTGCCCGGCGAGAAGAAGAATGGCCTGTTCGGAAACCTGA
TTGCCCTGAGCCTGGGCCTGACCCCCAACTTCAAGAGCAACTTCGACCTGGCCGAGGATGCCAAACTGCA
GCTGAGCAAGGACACCTACGACGACGACCTGGACAACCTGCTGGCCCAGATCGGCGACCAGTACGCCGAC
CTGTTTCTGGCCGCCAAGAACCTGTCCGACGCCATCCTGCTGAGCGACATCCTGAGAGTGAACACCGAGA
TCACCAAGGCCCCCCTGAGCGCCTCTATGATCAAGAGATACGACGAGCACCACCAGGACCTGACCCTGCT
GAAAGCTCTCGTGCGGCAGCAGCTGCCTGAGAAGTACAAAGAGATTTTCTTCGACCAGAGCAAGAACGGC
TACGCCGGCTACATTGACGGCGGAGCCAGCCAGGAAGAGTTCTACAAGTTCATCAAGCCCATCCTGGAAA
AGATGGACGGCACCGAGGAACTGCTCGTGAAGCTGAACAGAGAGGACCTGCTGCGGAAGCAGCGGACCTT
CGACAACGGCAGCATCCCCCACCAGATCCACCTGGGAGAGCTGCACGCCATTCTGCGGCGGCAGGAAGAT
TTTTACCCATTCCTGAAGGACAACCGGGAAAAGATCGAGAAGATCCTGACCTTCCGCATCCCCTACTACG
TGGGCCCTCTGGCCAGGGGAAACAGCAGATTCGCCTGGATGACCAGAAAGAGCGAGGAAACCATCACCCC
CTGGAACTTCGAGGAAGTGGTGGACAAGGGCGCTTCCGCCCAGAGCTTCATCGAGCGGATGACCAACTTC
GATAAGAACCTGCCCAACGAGAAGGTGCTGCCCAAGCACAGCCTGCTGTACGAGTACTTCACCGTGTATA
ACGAGCTGACCAAAGTGAAATACGTGACCGAGGGAATGAGAAAGCCCGCCTTCCTGAGCGGCGAGCAGAA
AAAGGCCATCGTGGACCTGCTGTTCAAGACCAACCGGAAAGTGACCGTGAAGCAGCTGAAAGAGGACTAC
TTCAAGAAAATCGAGTGCTTCGACTCCGTGGAAATCTCCGGCGTGGAAGATCGGTTCAACGCCTCCCTGG
GCACATACCACGATCTGCTGAAAATTATCAAGGACAAGGACTTCCTGGACAATGAGGAAAACGAGGACAT
TCTGGAAGATATCGTGCTGACCCTGACACTGTTTGAGGACAGAGAGATGATCGAGGAACGGCTGAAAACC
TATGCCCACCTGTTCGACGACAAAGTGATGAAGCAGCTGAAGCGGCGGAGATACACCGGCTGGGGCAGGC
TGAGCCGGAAGCTGATCAACGGCATCCGGGACAAGCAGTCCGGCAAGACAATCCTGGATTTCCTGAAGTC
CGACGGCTTCGCCAACAGAAACTTCATGCAGCTGATCCACGACGACAGCCTGACCTTTAAAGAGGACATC
CAGAAAGCCCAGGTGTCCGGCCAGGGCGATAGCCTGCACGAGCACATTGCCAATCTGGCCGGCAGCCCCG
CCATTAAGAAGGGCATCCTGCAGACAGTGAAGGTGGTGGACGAGCTCGTGAAAGTGATGGGCCGGCACAA
GCCCGAGAACATCGTGATCGAAATGGCCAGAGAGAACCAGACCACCCAGAAGGGACAGAAGAACAGCCGC
GAGAGAATGAAGCGGATCGAAGAGGGCATCAAAGAGCTGGGCAGCCAGATCCTGAAAGAACACCCCGTGG
AAAACACCCAGCTGCAGAACGAGAAGCTGTACCTGTACTACCTGCAGAATGGGCGGGATATGTACGTGGA
CCAGGAACTGGACATCAACCGGCTGTCCGACTACGATGTGGACCATATCGTGCCTCAGAGCTTTCTGAAG
GACGACTCCATCGACAACAAGGTGCTGACCAGAAGCGACAAGAACCGGGGCAAGAGCGACAACGTGCCCT
CCGAAGAGGTCGTGAAGAAGATGAAGAACTACTGGCGGCAGCTGCTGAACGCCAAGCTGATTACCCAGAG
AAAGTTCGACAATCTGACCAAGGCCGAGAGAGGCGGCCTGAGCGAACTGGATAAGGCCGGCTTCATCAAG
AGACAGCTGGTGGAAACCCGGCAGATCACAAAGCACGTGGCACAGATCCTGGACTCCCGGATGAACACTA
AGTACGACGAGAATGACAAGCTGATCCGGGAAGTGAAAGTGATCACCCTGAAGTCCAAGCTGGTGTCCGA
TTTCCGGAAGGATTTCCAGTTTTACAAAGTGCGCGAGATCAACAACTACCACCACGCCCACGACGCCTAC
CTGAACGCCGTCGTGGGAACCGCCCTGATCAAAAAGTACCCTAAGCTGGAAAGCGAGTTCGTGTACGGCG
ACTACAAGGTGTACGACGTGCGGAAGATGATCGCCAAGAGCGAGCAGGAAATCGGCAAGGCTACCGCCAA
GTACTTCTTCTACAGCAACATCATGAACTTTTTCAAGACCGAGATTACCCTGGCCAACGGCGAGATCCGG
AAGCGGCCTCTGATCGAGACAAACGGCGAAACCGGGGAGATCGTGTGGGATAAGGGCCGGGATTTTGCCA
CCGTGCGGAAAGTGCTGAGCATGCCCCAAGTGAATATCGTGAAAAAGACCGAGGTGCAGACAGGCGGCTT
CAGCAAAGAGTCTATCCTGCCCAAGAGGAACAGCGATAAGCTGATCGCCAGAAAGAAGGACTGGGACCCT
AAGAAGTACGGCGGCTTCGACAGCCCCACCGTGGCCTATTCTGTGCTGGTGGTGGCCAAAGTGGAAAAGG
GCAAGTCCAAGAAACTGAAGAGTGTGAAAGAGCTGCTGGGGATCACCATCATGGAAAGAAGCAGCTTCGA
GAAGAATCCCATCGACTTTCTGGAAGCCAAGGGCTACAAAGAAGTGAAAAAGGACCTGATCATCAAGCTG
CCTAAGTACTCCCTGTTCGAGCTGGAAAACGGCCGGAAGAGAATGCTGGCCTCTGCCGGCGAACTGCAGA
AGGGAAACGAACTGGCCCTGCCCTCCAAATATGTGAACTTCCTGTACCTGGCCAGCCACTATGAGAAGCT
GAAGGGCTCCCCCGAGGATAATGAGCAGAAACAGCTGTTTGTGGAACAGCACAAGCACTACCTGGACGAG
ATCATCGAGCAGATCAGCGAGTTCTCCAAGAGAGTGATCCTGGCCGACGCTAATCTGGACAAAGTGCTGT
CCGCCTACAACAAGCACCGGGATAAGCCCATCAGAGAGCAGGCCGAGAATATCATCCACCTGTTTACCCT
GACCAATCTGGGAGCCCCTGCCGCCTTCAAGTACTTTGACACCACCATCGACCGGAAGAGGTACACCAGC
ACCAAAGAGGTGCTGGACGCCACCCTGATCCACCAGAGCATCACCGGCCTGTACGAGACACGGATCGACC
TGTCTCAGCTGGGAGGCGACAAAAGGCCGGCGGCCACGAAAAAGGCCGGCCAGGCAAAAAAGAAAAAGTA
AGAATTCCTAGAGCTCGCTGATCAGCCTCGACTGTGCCTTCTAGTTGCCAGCCATCTGTTGTTTGCCCCT
CCCCCGTGCCTTCCTTGACCCTGGAAGGTGCCACTCCCACTGTCCTTTCCTAATAAAATGAGGAAATTGC
ATCGCATTGTCTGAGTAGGTGTCATTCTATTCTGGGGGGTGGGGTGGGGCAGGACAGCAAGGGGGAGGAT
TGGGAAGAGAATAGCAGGCATGCTGGGGAGCGGCCGCAGGAACCCCTAGTGATGGAGTTGGCCACTCCCT
CTCTGCGCGCTCGCTCGCTCACTGAGGCCGGGCGACCAAAGGTCGCCCGACGCCCGGGCTTTGCCCGGGC
GGCCTCAGTGAGCGAGCGAGCGCGCAGCTGCCTGCAGGGGCGCCTGATGCGGTATTTTCTCCTTACGCAT
CTGTGCGGTATTTCACACCGCATA
[142 nt withheld, positions 5695-5836]
C
[141 nt withheld, positions 5838-5978]
CCTTTGACGTTGGAGTCCACGTTCTTT
[37 nt withheld, positions 6006-6042]
ACCCTATCTCGGGCTATTCTTTTGATTTATAAGGGATTTTGCCGATTTCGGCCTATTGGTTAAAAAATGA
GCTGATTTAACAAAAATTTAACGCGAATTTTAACAAAATATTAACGTTTACAATTTTATGGTGCACTCTC
AGTACAATCTGCTCTGATGCCGCATAGTTAAGCCAGCCCCGACACCCGCCAACACCCGCTGACGCGCCCT
GACGGGCTTGTCTGCTCCCGGCATCCGCTTACAGACAAGCTGTGACCGTCTCCGGGAGCTGCATGTGTCA
GAGGTTTTCACCGTCATCACCGAAACGCGCGAGACGAAAGGGCCTCGTGATACGCCTATTTTTATAGGTT
AATGTCATGATAATAATGGTTTCTTAGACGTCAGGTGGCACTTTTCGGGGAAATGTGCGCGGAACCCCTA
TTTGTTTATTTTTCTAAATACATTCAAATATGTATCCGCTCATGAGACAATAACCCTGATAAATGCTTCA
ATAATATTGAAAAAGGAAGAGTATGAGTATTCAACATTTCCGTGTCGCCCTTATTCCCTTTTTTGCGGCA
TTTTGCCTTCCTGTTTTTGCTCACCCAGAAACGCTGGTGAAAGTAAAAGATGCTGAAGATCAGTTGGGTG
CACGAGTGGGTTACATCGAACTGGATCTCAACAGCGGTAAGATCCTTGAGAGTTTTCGCCCCGAAGAACG
TTTTCCAATGATGAGCACTTTTAAAGTTCTGCTATGTGGCGCGGTATTATCCCGTATTGACGCCGGGCAA
GAGCAACTCGGTCGCCGCATACACTATTCTCAGAATGACTTGGTTGAGTACTCACCAGTCACAGAAAAGC
ATCTTACGGATGGCATGACAGTAAGAGAATTATGCAGTGCTGCCATAACCATGAGTGATAACACTGCGGC
CAACTTACTTCTGACAACGATCGGAGGACCGAAGGAGCTAACCGCTTTTTTGCACAACATGGGGGATCAT
GTAACTCGCCTTGATCGTTGGGAACCGGAGCTGAATGAAGCCATACCAAACGACGAGCGTGACACCACGA
TGCCTGTAGCAATGGCAACAACGTTGCGCAAACTATTAACTGGCGAACTACTTACTCTAGCTTCCCGGCA
ACAATTAATAGACTGGATGGAGGCGGATAAAGTTGCAGGACCACTTCTGCGCTCGGCCCTTCCGGCTGGC
TGGTTTATTGCTGATAAATCTGGAGCCGGTGAGCGTGGAAGCCGCGGTATCATTGCAGCACTGGGGCCAG
ATGGTAAGCCCTCCCGTATCGTAGTTATCTACACGACGGGGAGTCAGGCAACTATGGATGAACGAAATAG
ACAGATCGCTGAGATAGGTGCCTCACTGATTAAGCATTGGTAACTGTCAGACCAAGTTTACTCATATATA
CTTTAGATTGATTTAAAACTTCATTTTTAATTTAAAAGGATCTAGGTGAAGATCCTTTTTGATAATCTCA
TGACCAAAATCCCTTAACGTGAGTTTTCGTTCCACTGAGCGTCAGACCCCGTAGAAAAGATCAAAGGATC
TTCTTGAGATCCTTTTTTTCTGCGCGTAATCTGCTGCTTGCAAACAAAAAAACCACCGCTACCAGCGGTG
GTTTGTTTGCCGGATCAAGAGCTACCAACTCTTTTTCCGAAGGTAACTGGCTTCAGCAGAGCGCAGATAC
CAAATACTGTCCTTCTAGTGTAGCCGTAGTTAGGCCACCACTTCAAGAACTCTGTAGCACCGCCTACATA
CCTCGCTCTGCTAATCCTGTTACCAGTGGCTGCTGCCAGTGGCGATAAGTCGTGTCTTACCGGGTTGGAC
TCAAGACGATAGTTACCGGATAAGGCGCAGCGGTCGGGCTGAACGGGGGGTTCGTGCACACAGCCCAGCT
TGGAGCGAACGACCTACACCGAACTGAGATACCTACAGCGTGAGCTATGAGAAAGCGCCACGCTTCCCGA
AGGGAGAAAGGCGGACAGGTATCCGGTAAGCGGCAGGGTCGGAACAGGAGAGCGCACGAGGGAGCTTCCA
GGGGGAAACGCCTGGTATCTTTATAGTCCTGTCGGGTTTCGCCACCTCTGACTTGAGCGTCGATTTTTGT
GATGCTCGTCAGGGGGGCGGAGCCTATGGAAAAACGCCAGCAACGCGGCCTTTTTACGGTTCCTGGCCTT
TTGCTGGCCTTTTGCTCACATGTGAGGGCCTATTTCCCATGATTCCTTCATATTTGCATATACGATACAA
GGCTGTTAGAGAGATAATTGGAATTAATTTGACTGTAAACACAAAGATATTAGTACAAAATACGTGACGT
AGAAAGTAATAATTTCTTGGGTAGTTTGCAGTTTTAAAATTATGTTTTAAAATGGACTATCATATGCTTA
CCGTAACTTGAAAGTATTTCGATTTCTTGGCTTTATATATCTTGTGGAAAGGACGAAACACCTTCCCAGG
CAGGGGTCAGAAGTTT
Features (pLannotate 1.2.2; 18 found; start..end, strand, type, name):
     79..122     +  misc_RNA       gRNA scaffold (fragment): guide RNA scaffold for the Streptococcus pyogenes CRISPR/Cas9 system
    169..454     +  enhancer       CMV enhancer: human cytomegalovirus immediate early enhancer; contains an 18-bp deletion relative to the standard CMV enhancer
    456..733     +  promoter       chicken β-actin promoter: No description available
    734..962     +  intron         hybrid intron: hybrid between chicken β-actin (CBA) and minute virus of mice (MMV) introns (Gray et al., 2011)
   1100..2701    +  CDS            Cas9(N): N-terminal portion of Streptococcus pyogenes Cas9 (Zetsche et al., 2015)
   2702..5200    +  CDS            Cas9(C): C-terminal portion of Streptococcus pyogenes Cas9 (Zetsche et al., 2015)
   5201..5248    +  CDS            nucleoplasmin NLS: bipartite nuclear localization signal from nucleoplasmin
   5282..5393    +  polyA_signal   bGH poly(A) signal: bovine growth hormone polyadenylation signal
   5498..5638    +  repeat_region  AAV2 ITR: inverted terminal repeat of adeno-associated virus serotype 2 inverted
   5643..5694    -  misc_feature   bom (fragment): basis of mobility region from pBR322
   5713..6093    +  rep_origin     M13 ori (sequence partly withheld): M13 bacteriophage origin of replication; arrow indicates direction of (+) strand synthesis
   6169..6218    -  misc_feature   bom (fragment): basis of mobility region from pBR322
   6320..6355    -  CDS            rop (fragment): Rop protein, which maintains plasmids at low copy number; rop
   6450..6554    +  promoter       AmpR promoter: bla
   6555..7415    +  CDS            AmpR: β-lactamase; bla; confers resistance to ampicillin, carbenicillin, and related antibiotics
   7586..8174    +  rep_origin     ori: high-copy-number ColE1/pMB1/pBR322/pUC origin of replication
   8236..8476    +  promoter       U6 promoter: RNA polymerase III promoter for human U6 snRNA
   8505..72      +  misc_RNA       gRNA scaffold (across the origin): guide RNA scaffold for the Streptococcus pyogenes CRISPR/Cas9 system
