>Addgene plasmid #112391 | pNR4A1.1.0-gDNA | addgene full sequence | sequence record 230237 | Addgene NGS Result
TAGAGCTAGAAATAGCAAGTTAAAATAAGGCTAGTCCGTTATCAACTTGAAAAAGTGGCACCGAGTCGGT
GCTTTTTTGTTTTAGAGCTAGAAATAGCAAGTTAAAATAAGGCTAGTCCGTTTTTAGCGCGTGCGCCAAT
TCTGCAGACAAATGGCTCTAGAGGTACCCGTTACATAACTTACGGTAAATGGCCCGCCTGGCTGACCGCC
CAACGACCCCCGCCCATTGACGTCAATAGTAACGCCAATAGGGACTTTCCATTGACGTCAATGGGTGGAG
TATTTACGGTAAACTGCCCACTTGGCAGTACATCAAGTGTATCATATGCCAAGTACGCCCCCTATTGACG
TCAATGACGGTAAATGGCCCGCCTGGCATTGTGCCCAGTACATGACCTTATGGGACTTTCCTACTTGGCA
GTACATCTACGTATTAGTCATCGCTATTACCATGGTCGAGGTGAGCCCCACGTTCTGCTTCACTCTCCCC
ATCTCCCCCCCCTCCCCACCCCCAATTTTGTATTTATTTATTTTTTAATTATTTTGTGCAGCGATGGGGG
CGGGGGGGGGGGGGGCGGGGCGGGGCGAGGCGGAGAGGTGCGGCGGCAGCCAATCAGAGCGGCGCGCTCC
GAAAGTTTCCTTTTATGGCGAGGCGGCGGCGGCGGCGGCCCTATAAAAAGCGAAGCGCGCGGCGGGCGGG
AGTCGCTGCGCGCTGCCTTCGCCCCGTGCCCCGCTCCGCCGCCGCCTCGCGCCGCCCGCCCCGGCTCTGA
CTGACCGCGTTACTCCCACAGGTGAGCGGGCGGGACGGCCCTTCTCCTCCGGGCTGTAATTAGCTGAGCA
AGAGGTAAGGGTTTAAGGGATGGTTGGTTGGTGGGGTATTAATGTTTAATTACCTGGAGCACCTGCCTGA
AATCACTTTTTTTCAGGTTGGACCGGTGCCACCATGGACTATAAGGACCACGACGGAGACTACAAGGATC
ATGATATTGATTACAAAGACGATGACGATAAGATGGCCCCAAAGAAGAAGCGGAAGGTCGGTATCCACGG
AGTCCCAGCAGCCGACAAGAAGTACAGCATCGGCCTGGACATCGGCACCAACTCTGTGGGCTGGGCCGTG
ATCACCGACGAGTACAAGGTGCCCAGCAAGAAATTCAAGGTGCTGGGCAACACCGACCGGCACAGCATCA
AGAAGAACCTGATCGGAGCCCTGCTGTTCGACAGCGGCGAAACAGCCGAGGCCACCCGGCTGAAGAGAAC
CGCCAGAAGAAGATACACCAGACGGAAGAACCGGATCTGCTATCTGCAAGAGATCTTCAGCAACGAGATG
GCCAAGGTGGACGACAGCTTCTTCCACAGACTGGAAGAGTCCTTCCTGGTGGAAGAGGATAAGAAGCACG
AGCGGCACCCCATCTTCGGCAACATCGTGGACGAGGTGGCCTACCACGAGAAGTACCCCACCATCTACCA
CCTGAGAAAGAAACTGGTGGACAGCACCGACAAGGCCGACCTGCGGCTGATCTATCTGGCCCTGGCCCAC
ATGATCAAGTTCCGGGGCCACTTCCTGATCGAGGGCGACCTGAACCCCGACAACAGCGACGTGGACAAGC
TGTTCATCCAGCTGGTGCAGACCTACAACCAGCTGTTCGAGGAAAACCCCATCAACGCCAGCGGCGTGGA
CGCCAAGGCCATCCTGTCTGCCAGACTGAGCAAGAGCAGACGGCTGGAAAATCTGATCGCCCAGCTGCCC
GGCGAGAAGAAGAATGGCCTGTTCGGAAACCTGATTGCCCTGAGCCTGGGCCTGACCCCCAACTTCAAGA
GCAACTTCGACCTGGCCGAGGATGCCAAACTGCAGCTGAGCAAGGACACCTACGACGACGACCTGGACAA
CCTGCTGGCCCAGATCGGCGACCAGTACGCCGACCTGTTTCTGGCCGCCAAGAACCTGTCCGACGCCATC
CTGCTGAGCGACATCCTGAGAGTGAACACCGAGATCACCAAGGCCCCCCTGAGCGCCTCTATGATCAAGA
GATACGACGAGCACCACCAGGACCTGACCCTGCTGAAAGCTCTCGTGCGGCAGCAGCTGCCTGAGAAGTA
CAAAGAGATTTTCTTCGACCAGAGCAAGAACGGCTACGCCGGCTACATTGACGGCGGAGCCAGCCAGGAA
GAGTTCTACAAGTTCATCAAGCCCATCCTGGAAAAGATGGACGGCACCGAGGAACTGCTCGTGAAGCTGA
ACAGAGAGGACCTGCTGCGGAAGCAGCGGACCTTCGACAACGGCAGCATCCCCCACCAGATCCACCTGGG
AGAGCTGCACGCCATTCTGCGGCGGCAGGAAGATTTTTACCCATTCCTGAAGGACAACCGGGAAAAGATC
GAGAAGATCCTGACCTTCCGCATCCCCTACTACGTGGGCCCTCTGGCCAGGGGAAACAGCAGATTCGCCT
GGATGACCAGAAAGAGCGAGGAAACCATCACCCCCTGGAACTTCGAGGAAGTGGTGGACAAGGGCGCTTC
CGCCCAGAGCTTCATCGAGCGGATGACCAACTTCGATAAGAACCTGCCCAACGAGAAGGTGCTGCCCAAG
CACAGCCTGCTGTACGAGTACTTCACCGTGTATAACGAGCTGACCAAAGTGAAATACGTGACCGAGGGAA
TGAGAAAGCCCGCCTTCCTGAGCGGCGAGCAGAAAAAGGCCATCGTGGACCTGCTGTTCAAGACCAACCG
GAAAGTGACCGTGAAGCAGCTGAAAGAGGACTACTTCAAGAAAATCGAGTGCTTCGACTCCGTGGAAATC
TCCGGCGTGGAAGATCGGTTCAACGCCTCCCTGGGCACATACCACGATCTGCTGAAAATTATCAAGGACA
AGGACTTCCTGGACAATGAGGAAAACGAGGACATTCTGGAAGATATCGTGCTGACCCTGACACTGTTTGA
GGACAGAGAGATGATCGAGGAACGGCTGAAAACCTATGCCCACCTGTTCGACGACAAAGTGATGAAGCAG
CTGAAGCGGCGGAGATACACCGGCTGGGGCAGGCTGAGCCGGAAGCTGATCAACGGCATCCGGGACAAGC
AGTCCGGCAAGACAATCCTGGATTTCCTGAAGTCCGACGGCTTCGCCAACAGAAACTTCATGCAGCTGAT
CCACGACGACAGCCTGACCTTTAAAGAGGACATCCAGAAAGCCCAGGTGTCCGGCCAGGGCGATAGCCTG
CACGAGCACATTGCCAATCTGGCCGGCAGCCCCGCCATTAAGAAGGGCATCCTGCAGACAGTGAAGGTGG
TGGACGAGCTCGTGAAAGTGATGGGCCGGCACAAGCCCGAGAACATCGTGATCGAAATGGCCAGAGAGAA
CCAGACCACCCAGAAGGGACAGAAGAACAGCCGCGAGAGAATGAAGCGGATCGAAGAGGGCATCAAAGAG
CTGGGCAGCCAGATCCTGAAAGAACACCCCGTGGAAAACACCCAGCTGCAGAACGAGAAGCTGTACCTGT
ACTACCTGCAGAATGGGCGGGATATGTACGTGGACCAGGAACTGGACATCAACCGGCTGTCCGACTACGA
TGTGGACCATATCGTGCCTCAGAGCTTTCTGAAGGACGACTCCATCGACAACAAGGTGCTGACCAGAAGC
GACAAGAACCGGGGCAAGAGCGACAACGTGCCCTCCGAAGAGGTCGTGAAGAAGATGAAGAACTACTGGC
GGCAGCTGCTGAACGCCAAGCTGATTACCCAGAGAAAGTTCGACAATCTGACCAAGGCCGAGAGAGGCGG
CCTGAGCGAACTGGATAAGGCCGGCTTCATCAAGAGACAGCTGGTGGAAACCCGGCAGATCACAAAGCAC
GTGGCACAGATCCTGGACTCCCGGATGAACACTAAGTACGACGAGAATGACAAGCTGATCCGGGAAGTGA
AAGTGATCACCCTGAAGTCCAAGCTGGTGTCCGATTTCCGGAAGGATTTCCAGTTTTACAAAGTGCGCGA
GATCAACAACTACCACCACGCCCACGACGCCTACCTGAACGCCGTCGTGGGAACCGCCCTGATCAAAAAG
TACCCTAAGCTGGAAAGCGAGTTCGTGTACGGCGACTACAAGGTGTACGACGTGCGGAAGATGATCGCCA
AGAGCGAGCAGGAAATCGGCAAGGCTACCGCCAAGTACTTCTTCTACAGCAACATCATGAACTTTTTCAA
GACCGAGATTACCCTGGCCAACGGCGAGATCCGGAAGCGGCCTCTGATCGAGACAAACGGCGAAACCGGG
GAGATCGTGTGGGATAAGGGCCGGGATTTTGCCACCGTGCGGAAAGTGCTGAGCATGCCCCAAGTGAATA
TCGTGAAAAAGACCGAGGTGCAGACAGGCGGCTTCAGCAAAGAGTCTATCCTGCCCAAGAGGAACAGCGA
TAAGCTGATCGCCAGAAAGAAGGACTGGGACCCTAAGAAGTACGGCGGCTTCGACAGCCCCACCGTGGCC
TATTCTGTGCTGGTGGTGGCCAAAGTGGAAAAGGGCAAGTCCAAGAAACTGAAGAGTGTGAAAGAGCTGC
TGGGGATCACCATCATGGAAAGAAGCAGCTTCGAGAAGAATCCCATCGACTTTCTGGAAGCCAAGGGCTA
CAAAGAAGTGAAAAAGGACCTGATCATCAAGCTGCCTAAGTACTCCCTGTTCGAGCTGGAAAACGGCCGG
AAGAGAATGCTGGCCTCTGCCGGCGAACTGCAGAAGGGAAACGAACTGGCCCTGCCCTCCAAATATGTGA
ACTTCCTGTACCTGGCCAGCCACTATGAGAAGCTGAAGGGCTCCCCCGAGGATAATGAGCAGAAACAGCT
GTTTGTGGAACAGCACAAGCACTACCTGGACGAGATCATCGAGCAGATCAGCGAGTTCTCCAAGAGAGTG
ATCCTGGCCGACGCTAATCTGGACAAAGTGCTGTCCGCCTACAACAAGCACCGGGATAAGCCCATCAGAG
AGCAGGCCGAGAATATCATCCACCTGTTTACCCTGACCAATCTGGGAGCCCCTGCCGCCTTCAAGTACTT
TGACACCACCATCGACCGGAAGAGGTACACCAGCACCAAAGAGGTGCTGGACGCCACCCTGATCCACCAG
AGCATCACCGGCCTGTACGAGACACGGATCGACCTGTCTCAGCTGGGAGGCGACAAAAGGCCGGCGGCCA
CGAAAAAGGCCGGCCAGGCAAAAAAGAAAAAGTAAGAATTCCTAGAGCTCGCTGATCAGCCTCGACTGTG
CCTTCTAGTTGCCAGCCATCTGTTGTTTGCCCCTCCCCCGTGCCTTCCTTGACCCTGGAAGGTGCCACTC
CCACTGTCCTTTCCTAATAAAATGAGGAAATTGCATCGCATTGTCTGAGTAGGTGTCATTCTATTCTGGG
GGGTGGGGTGGGGCAGGACAGCAAGGGGGAGGATTGGGAAGAGAATAGCAGGCATGCTGGGGAGCGGCCG
CAGGAACCCCTAGTGATGGAGTTGGCCACTCCCTCTCTGCGCGCTCGCTCGCTCACTGAGGCCGGGCGAC
CAAAGGTCGCCCGACGCCCGGGCTTTGCCCGGGCGGCCTCAGTGAGCGAGCGAGCGCGCAGCTGCCTGCA
GGGGCGCCTGATGCGGTATTTTCTCCTTACGCATCTGTGCGGTATTTCACACCGCATA
[95 nt withheld, positions 5659-5753]
T
[46 nt withheld, positions 5755-5800]
C
[141 nt withheld, positions 5802-5942]
CCTTTGACGTTGGAGTCCACGTTCTTT
[37 nt withheld, positions 5970-6006]
ACTCTATCTCGGGCTATTCTTTTGATTTATAAGGGATTTTGCCGATTTCGGTCTATTGGTTAAAAAATGA
GCTGATTTAACAAAAATTTAACGCGAATTTTAACAAAATATTAACGTTTACAATTTTATGGTGCACTCTC
AGTACAATCTGCTCTGATGCCGCATAGTTAAGCCAGCCCCGACACCCGCCAACACCCGCTGACGCGCCCT
GACGGGCTTGTCTGCTCCCGGCATCCGCTTACAGACAAGCTGTGACCGTCTCCGGGAGCTGCATGTGTCA
GAGGTTTTCACCGTCATCACCGAAACGCGCGAGACGAAAGGGCCTCGTGATACGCCTATTTTTATAGGTT
AATGTCATGATAATAATGGTTTCTTAGACGTCAGGTGGCACTTTTCGGGGAAATGTGCGCGGAACCCCTA
TTTGTTTATTTTTCTAAATACATTCAAATATGTATCCGCTCATGAGACAATAACCCTGATAAATGCTTCA
ATAATATTGAAAAAGGAAGAGTATGAGTATTCAACATTTCCGTGTCGCCCTTATTCCCTTTTTTGCGGCA
TTTTGCCTTCCTGTTTTTGCTCACCCAGAAACGCTGGTGAAAGTAAAAGATGCTGAAGATCAGTTGGGTG
CACGAGTGGGTTACATCGAACTGGATCTCAACAGCGGTAAGATCCTTGAGAGTTTTCGCCCCGAAGAACG
TTTTCCAATGATGAGCACTTTTAAAGTTCTGCTATGTGGCGCGGTATTATCCCGTATTGACGCCGGGCAA
GAGCAACTCGGTCGCCGCATACACTATTCTCAGAATGACTTGGTTGAGTACTCACCAGTCACAGAAAAGC
ATCTTACGGATGGCATGACAGTAAGAGAATTATGCAGTGCTGCCATAACCATGAGTGATAACACTGCGGC
CAACTTACTTCTGACAACGATCGGAGGACCGAAGGAGCTAACCGCTTTTTTGCACAACATGGGGGATCAT
GTAACTCGCCTTGATCGTTGGGAACCGGAGCTGAATGAAGCCATACCAAACGACGAGCGTGACACCACGA
TGCCTGTAGCAATGGCAACAACGTTGCGCAAACTATTAACTGGCGAACTACTTACTCTAGCTTCCCGGCA
ACAATTAATAGACTGGATGGAGGCGGATAAAGTTGCAGGACCACTTCTGCGCTCGGCCCTTCCGGCTGGC
TGGTTTATTGCTGATAAATCTGGAGCCGGTGAGCGTGGAAGCCGCGGTATCATTGCAGCACTGGGGCCAG
ATGGTAAGCCCTCCCGTATCGTAGTTATCTACACGACGGGGAGTCAGGCAACTATGGATGAACGAAATAG
ACAGATCGCTGAGATAGGTGCCTCACTGATTAAGCATTGGTAACTGTCAGACCAAGTTTACTCATATATA
CTTTAGATTGATTTAAAACTTCATTTTTAATTTAAAAGGATCTAGGTGAAGATCCTTTTTGATAATCTCA
TGACCAAAATCCCTTAACGTGAGTTTTCGTTCCACTGAGCGTCAGACCCCGTAGAAAAGATCAAAGGATC
TTCTTGAGATCCTTTTTTTCTGCGCGTAATCTGCTGCTTGCAAACAAAAAAACCACCGCTACCAGCGGTG
GTTTGTTTGCCGGATCAAGAGCTACCAACTCTTTTTCCGAAGGTAACTGGCTTCAGCAGAGCGCAGATAC
CAAATACTGTTCTTCTAGTGTAGCCGTAGTTAGGCCACCACTTCAAGAACTCTGTAGCACCGCCTACATA
CCTCGCTCTGCTAATCCTGTTACCAGTGGCTGCTGCCAGTGGCGATAAGTCGTGTCTTACCGGGTTGGAC
TCAAGACGATAGTTACCGGATAAGGCGCAGCGGTCGGGCTGAACGGGGGGTTCGTGCACACAGCCCAGCT
TGGAGCGAACGACCTACACCGAACTGAGATACCTACAGCGTGAGCTATGAGAAAGCGCCACGCTTCCCGA
AGGGAGAAAGGCGGACAGGTATCCGGTAAGCGGCAGGGTCGGAACAGGAGAGCGCACGAGGGAGCTTCCA
GGGGGAAACGCCTGGTATCTTTATAGTCCTGTCGGGTTTCGCCACCTCTGACTTGAGCGTCGATTTTTGT
GATGCTCGTCAGGGGGGCGGAGCCTATGGAAAAACGCCAGCAACGCGGCCTTTTTACGGTTCCTGGCCTT
TTGCTGGCCTTTTGCTCACATGTGAGGGCCTATTTCCCATGATTCCTTCATATTTGCATATACGATACAA
GGCTGTTAGAGAGATAATTGGAATTAATTTGACTGTAAACACAAAGATATTAGTACAAAATACGTGACGT
AGAAAGTAATAATTTCTTGGGTAGTTTGCAGTTTTAAAATTATGTTTTAAAATGGACTATCATATGCTTA
CCGTAACTTGAAAGTATTTCGATTTCTTGGCTTTATATATCTTGTGGAAAGGACGAAACACCGTTCCCAG
GCAGGGGTCAGAAGTTT
Features (pLannotate 1.2.2; 19 found; start..end, strand, type, name):
     79..122     +  misc_RNA       gRNA scaffold (fragment): guide RNA scaffold for the Streptococcus pyogenes CRISPR/Cas9 system
    169..454     +  enhancer       CMV enhancer: human cytomegalovirus immediate early enhancer; contains an 18-bp deletion relative to the standard CMV enhancer
    456..575     +  promoter       chicken β-actin promoter (fragment): No description available
    572..698     +  promoter       chicken β-actin promoter (fragment): No description available
    699..926     +  intron         hybrid intron: hybrid between chicken β-actin (CBA) and minute virus of mice (MMV) introns (Gray et al., 2011)
   1064..2665    +  CDS            Cas9(N): N-terminal portion of Streptococcus pyogenes Cas9 (Zetsche et al., 2015)
   2666..5164    +  CDS            Cas9(C): C-terminal portion of Streptococcus pyogenes Cas9 (Zetsche et al., 2015)
   5165..5212    +  CDS            nucleoplasmin NLS: bipartite nuclear localization signal from nucleoplasmin
   5246..5357    +  polyA_signal   bGH poly(A) signal: bovine growth hormone polyadenylation signal
   5462..5602    +  repeat_region  AAV2 ITR: inverted terminal repeat of adeno-associated virus serotype 2 inverted
   5607..5658    -  misc_feature   bom (fragment): basis of mobility region from pBR322
   5677..6132    +  rep_origin     f1 ori (sequence partly withheld): f1 bacteriophage origin of replication; arrow indicates direction of (+) strand synthesis
   6133..6182    -  misc_feature   bom (fragment): basis of mobility region from pBR322
   6284..6319    -  CDS            rop (fragment): Rop protein, which maintains plasmids at low copy number; rop
   6414..6518    +  promoter       AmpR promoter: bla
   6519..7379    +  CDS            AmpR: β-lactamase; bla; confers resistance to ampicillin, carbenicillin, and related antibiotics
   7550..8138    +  rep_origin     ori: high-copy-number ColE1/pMB1/pBR322/pUC origin of replication
   8200..8440    +  promoter       U6 promoter: RNA polymerase III promoter for human U6 snRNA
   8470..72      +  misc_RNA       gRNA scaffold (across the origin): guide RNA scaffold for the Streptococcus pyogenes CRISPR/Cas9 system
