[The description below was written by a language model from this plasmid's Addgene catalogue record and pLannotate feature annotations shown in this document.]
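Description:
pNR4A1.1.0-gDNA is a mammalian CRISPR expression plasmid built on the pX330 backbone, delivering both Streptococcus pyogenes Cas9 and a single guide RNA from one vector. It is propagated in E. coli as a high-copy plasmid through a ColE1/pUC-type origin and selected with ampicillin via the β-lactamase gene. A phage f1/M13 origin, short pBR322-derived bom and rop fragments, and a single AAV2 inverted terminal repeat are also annotated as backbone remnants. With only one ITR detected, the record does not indicate use as an AAV packaging vector.

The guide cassette consists of the human U6 RNA polymerase III promoter followed by a 20-nucleotide spacer targeting the human nuclear receptor transcription factor NR4A1 (also known as NUR77 or TR3) and the S. pyogenes gRNA scaffold. The spacer was inserted between BbsI sites that were destroyed in cloning, and the PAM listed with the target is not present in the plasmid. Cas9 is driven by a hybrid CBh-type promoter made up of a CMV enhancer, the chicken β-actin promoter and a hybrid CBA/MVM intron. Its coding sequence, annotated as contiguous N- and C-terminal portions, is fused to a C-terminal nucleoplasmin nuclear localization signal and terminated by the bGH polyadenylation signal.

Two full sequences are on file, a depositor version of 8,508 nt and a sequencing-derived version of 8,473 nt. They share the same architecture, differing mainly in the chicken β-actin promoter region, which is annotated as two fragments in the shorter record. The depositor notes that the plasmid is meant to be used with a companion pNR4A1-donor plasmid, implying Cas9 cleavage at NR4A1 to promote donor-templated editing of the locus, though the nature of the edit is not stated.
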