Addgene plasmid #112391: pNR4A1.1.0-gDNA
Purpose: CRISPR plasmid for expression of Cas9 and gRNA targeting human transcription factor NR4A1
Depositing lab: Kevin White.
Backbone
  Vector backbone: pX330
  Backbone manufacturer: Zhang lab (Addgene plasmid ID: 42230)
  Vector type: Mammalian Expression, CRISPR
Growth in bacteria
  Bacterial resistance: Ampicillin, 100 μg/mL
  Growth temperature: 37°C
  Growth strain: DH5alpha
  Copy number: High Copy
Gene/Insert
  Gene/Insert name: NR4A1
  gRNA/shRNA sequence: TTCCCAGGCAGGGGTCAGAA GGG
  Species: H. sapiens (human)
  Entrez Gene: NR4A1 (a.k.a. GFRP1, HMR, N10, NAK-1, NGFIB, NP10, NUR77, TR3)
  Cloning method: Restriction Enzyme; 5′ cloning site BbsI (destroyed during cloning); 3′ cloning site BbsI (destroyed during cloning)
  Sequencing primers: 5′ hU6-F (5'-GAGGGCCTATTTCCCATGATT-3')
Terms and licenses: Academic/Nonprofit Terms; Industry Terms: Not Available to Industry
Depositor comments: gRNA sequence listed includes 20 nucleotide target sequence, followed by the uncloned PAM sequence. The PAM sequence is not present in the plasmid. Use with plasmid pNR4A1-donor.
How to cite: pNR4A1.1.0-gDNA was a gift from Kevin White (Addgene plasmid # 112391 ; http://n2t.net/addgene:112391 ; RRID:Addgene_112391)
